Addgene plasmid #92005: pcDNA3.1+_Lambda-N-HA-Peptide
Purpose: Expresses Lambda-N-HA peptide
Depositing lab: Joshua Mendell. Depositing organization: University of Texas Southwestern Medical Center. Publication: An Argonaute phosphorylation cycle promotes microRNA-mediated silencing. Golden RJ, Chen B, Li T, Braun J, Manjunath H, Chen X, Wu J, Schmid V, Chang TC, Kopp F, Ramirez-Martinez A, Tagliabracci VS, Chen ZJ, Xie Y, Mendell JT. Nature. 2017 Feb 9;542(7640):197-202. doi: 10.1038/nature21025. Epub 2017 Jan 23. PubMed 28114302.
Backbone
  Vector backbone: pcDNA3.1+
  Backbone manufacturer: Invitrogen
  Vector type: Mammalian Expression
Growth in bacteria
  Bacterial resistance: Ampicillin, 100 μg/mL
  Growth temperature: 37°C
  Growth strain: DH5alpha
  Copy number: High Copy
Gene/Insert
  Gene/Insert name: Lambda-N-HA peptide
  Tag / fusion protein: Lambda-N-HA (N terminal on insert)
  Cloning method: Restriction Enzyme; 5′ cloning site Unknown (unknown if destroyed); 3′ cloning site Unknown (unknown if destroyed)
Resource information
  A portion of this plasmid was derived from a plasmid made by: The coding sequence for this construct was modified from a sequence published by the Witold Filipowicz lab (PMID: 15337849).
Terms and licenses: Academic/Nonprofit Terms; Industry Terms: Not Available to Industry
How to cite: pcDNA3.1+_Lambda-N-HA-Peptide was a gift from Joshua Mendell (Addgene plasmid # 92005 ; http://n2t.net/addgene:92005 ; RRID:Addgene_92005)
