[The description below was written by a language model from this plasmid's Addgene catalogue record and pLannotate feature annotations shown in this document.]
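Description:
pcDNA3.1+_Lambda-N-HA-Peptide is a mammalian expression plasmid of about 5.6 kb built on the Invitrogen pcDNA3.1+ backbone. It is propagated in E. coli as a high-copy plasmid through its ColE1/pUC-type origin and selected with ampicillin via the β-lactamase gene and its native promoter. The backbone also carries an f1 origin for single-stranded DNA production. An SV40 early promoter drives the neomycin phosphotransferase gene, terminated by an SV40 polyadenylation signal, which allows G418 selection of transfected mammalian cells. Several short annotations (HIV-1 LTR, ble, lacI and bom fragments, plus lac promoter/operator elements) appear to be small backbone remnants or sequence-similarity hits rather than functional parts.

The payload is a short open reading frame placed between the CMV immediate-early enhancer/promoter and the bovine growth hormone polyadenylation signal, with a T7 promoter upstream that could support in vitro transcription. The annotated coding segment is a small fragment of the bacteriophage lambda N antitermination protein. This corresponds to the arginine-rich peptide that binds boxB RNA hairpins. The catalogue entry describes it as fused to an HA epitope tag, although the HA tag is not separately annotated in the feature table, and the cloning sites are not recorded. The coding sequence was adapted from a previously published tethering construct.

Lambda-N-HA fusions are generally used to tether a protein of interest to a boxB-containing reporter mRNA. A plasmid expressing the peptide alone would most plausibly serve as the untethered negative control in such assays, here in the context of work on Argonaute and microRNA-mediated silencing, though the record states only that it expresses the peptide.
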