Features (pLannotate 1.2.2; 20 found; start..end, strand, type, name):
     28..80      -  misc_feature   bom (fragment): basis of mobility region from pBR322
    235..614     +  enhancer       CMV enhancer: human cytomegalovirus immediate early enhancer
    615..818     +  promoter       CMV promoter: human cytomegalovirus (CMV) immediate early promoter
    814..847     +  LTR            5' LTR (truncated) (fragment): truncated 5' long terminal repeat (LTR) from HIV-1
    863..881     +  promoter       T7 promoter: promoter for bacteriophage T7 RNA polymerase
    961..1035    +  CDS            N (fragment): REGN_LAMBD - Experimental evidence at protein level: Swiss-Prot protein existence level 1. Plays a role as a transcriptional antitermination factor that allows the virus to initiate its lytic phase. Activates expression of the delayed viral early genes by modifying host RNA polymerase (RNAP) into a form that is resistant to termination signals. This antitermination function requires the host NusA protein which serves to stabilize the interaction between antitermination protein N and host RNA polymerase. From Escherichia phage lambda (Bacteriophage lambda).
   1175..1399    +  polyA_signal   bGH poly(A) signal: bovine growth hormone polyadenylation signal
   1403..1424    +  promoter       SV40 promoter (fragment): SV40 enhancer and early promoter
   1445..1873    +  rep_origin     f1 ori (sequence partly withheld): f1 bacteriophage origin of replication; arrow indicates direction of (+) strand synthesis
   1887..2216    +  promoter       SV40 promoter: SV40 enhancer and early promoter
   2283..3074    +  CDS            neo: KKA2_KLEPN - Also known as kan, nptII. Experimental evidence at protein level: Swiss-Prot protein existence level 1. Resistance to kanamycin, neomycin, paromomycin, ribostamycin, butirosin and gentamicin B. From Klebsiella pneumoniae.
   3098..3256    +  CDS            ble (fragment): BLE_KLEPN - Experimental evidence at protein level: Swiss-Prot protein existence level 1. Binding protein with a strong affinity to the bleomycin family of antibiotics. Binds to CL990; an antimitotic-antibiotic compound. From Klebsiella pneumoniae.
   3251..3372    +  polyA_signal   SV40 poly(A) signal: SV40 polyadenylation signal
   3445..3461    -  protein_bind   lac operator: The lac repressor binds to the lac operator to inhibit transcription in E. coli. This inhibition can be relieved by adding lactose or isopropyl-β-D-thiogalactopyranoside (IPTG). lac repressor encoded by lacI
   3469..3499    -  promoter       lac promoter: promoter for the E. coli lac operon
   3514..3535    -  protein_bind   CAP binding site: CAP binding activates transcription in the presence of cAMP. E. coli catabolite activator protein
   3548..3640    -  CDS            lacI (fragment): lac repressor; lacI; The lac repressor binds to the lac operator to inhibit transcription in E. coli. This inhibition can be relieved by adding lactose or isopropyl-β-D-thiogalactopyranoside (IPTG).
   3823..4411    -  rep_origin     ori: high-copy-number ColE1/pMB1/pBR322/pUC origin of replication
   4582..5442    -  CDS            AmpR: β-lactamase; bla; confers resistance to ampicillin, carbenicillin, and related antibiotics
   5443..5547    -  promoter       AmpR promoter: bla
>Addgene plasmid #92005 | pcDNA3.1+_Lambda-N-HA-Peptide | addgene full sequence | sequence record 180927 | Addgene NGS Result
GACGGATCGGGAGATCTCCCGATCCCCTATGGTGCACTCTCAGTACAATCTGCTCTGATGCCGCATAGTT
AAGCCAGTATCTGCTCCCTGCTTGTGTGTTGGAGGTCGCTGAGTAGTGCGCGAGCAAAATTTAAGCTACA
ACAAGGCAAGGCTTGACCGACAATTGCATGAAGAATCTGCTTAGGGTTAGGCGTTTTGCGCTGCTTCGCG
ATGTACGGGCCAGATATACGCGTTGACATTGATTATTGACTAGTTATTAATAGTAATCAATTACGGGGTC
ATTAGTTCATAGCCCATATATGGAGTTCCGCGTTACATAACTTACGGTAAATGGCCCGCCTGGCTGACCG
CCCAACGACCCCCGCCCATTGACGTCAATAATGACGTATGTTCCCATAGTAACGCCAATAGGGACTTTCC
ATTGACGTCAATGGGTGGAGTATTTACGGTAAACTGCCCACTTGGCAGTACATCAAGTGTATCATATGCC
AAGTACGCCCCCTATTGACGTCAATGACGGTAAATGGCCCGCCTGGCATTATGCCCAGTACATGACCTTA
TGGGACTTTCCTACTTGGCAGTACATCTACGTATTAGTCATCGCTATTACCATGGTGATGCGGTTTTGGC
AGTACATCAATGGGCGTGGATAGCGGTTTGACTCACGGGGATTTCCAAGTCTCCACCCCATTGACGTCAA
TGGGAGTTTGTTTTGGCACCAAAATCAACGGGACTTTCCAAAATGTCGTAACAACTCCGCCCCATTGACG
CAAATGGGCGGTAGGCGTGTACGGTGGGAGGTCTATATAAGCAGAGCTCTCTGGCTAACTAGAGAACCCA
CTGCTTACTGGCTTATCGAAATTAATACGACTCACTATAGGGAGACCCAAGCTGGCTAGCGTTTAAACTT
AAGCTTGGTACCGAGCTCGGATCCACTAGTCCAGTGTGGTGGAATTCACCATGGACGCACAAACACGACG
ACGTGAGCGTCGCGCTGAGAAACAAGCTCAATGGAAAGCTGCAAACCCACCGCTCGAGGCTGCCCAAGCT
TACACCATGGCCTACCCTTATGACGTGCCCGATTACGCTAGCGGCTAAGAATTCTGCAGATATCCAGCAC
AGTGGCGGCCGCTCGAGTCTAGAGGGCCCGTTTAAACCCGCTGATCAGCCTCGACTGTGCCTTCTAGTTG
CCAGCCATCTGTTGTTTGCCCCTCCCCCGTGCCTTCCTTGACCCTGGAAGGTGCCACTCCCACTGTCCTT
TCCTAATAAAATGAGGAAATTGCATCGCATTGTCTGAGTAGGTGTCATTCTATTCTGGGGGGTGGGGTGG
GGCAGGACAGCAAGGGGGAGGATTGGGAAGACAATAGCAGGCATGCTGGGGATGCGGTGGGCTCTATGGC
TTCTGAGGCGGAAAGAACCAGCTGGGGCTCTAGGGGGTATCCCC
[124 nt withheld, positions 1445-1568]
C
[91 nt withheld, positions 1570-1660]
A
[49 nt withheld, positions 1662-1710]
CCTTTGACGTTGGAGTCCACGTTCTTT
[37 nt withheld, positions 1738-1774]
ACCCTATCTCGGTCTATTCTTTTGATTTATAAGGGATTTTGCCGATTTCGGCCTATTGGTTAAAAAATGA
GCTGATTTAACAAAAATTTAACGCGAATTAATTCTGTGGAATGTGTGTCAGTTAGGGTGTGGAAAGTCCC
CAGGCTCCCCAGCAGGCAGAAGTATGCAAAGCATGCATCTCAATTAGTCAGCAACCAGGTGTGGAAAGTC
CCCAGGCTCCCCAGCAGGCAGAAGTATGCAAAGCATGCATCTCAATTAGTCAGCAACCATAGTCCCGCCC
CTAACTCCGCCCATCCCGCCCCTAACTCCGCCCAGTTCCGCCCATTCTCCGCCCCATGGCTGACTAATTT
TTTTTATTTATGCAGAGGCCGAGGCCGCCTCTGCCTCTGAGCTATTCCAGAAGTAGTGAGGAGGCTTTTT
TGGAGGCCTAGGCTTTTGCAAAAAGCTCCCGGGAGCTTGTATATCCATTTTCGGATCTGATCAAGAGACA
GGATGAGGATCGTTTCGCATGATTGAACAAGATGGATTGCACGCAGGTTCTCCGGCCGCTTGGGTGGAGA
GGCTATTCGGCTATGACTGGGCACAACAGACAATCGGCTGCTCTGATGCCGCCGTGTTCCGGCTGTCAGC
GCAGGGGCGCCCGGTTCTTTTTGTCAAGACCGACCTGTCCGGTGCCCTGAATGAACTGCAGGACGAGGCA
GCGCGGCTATCGTGGCTGGCCACGACGGGCGTTCCTTGCGCAGCTGTGCTCGACGTTGTCACTGAAGCGG
GAAGGGACTGGCTGCTATTGGGCGAAGTGCCGGGGCAGGATCTCCTGTCATCTCACCTTGCTCCTGCCGA
GAAAGTATCCATCATGGCTGATGCAATGCGGCGGCTGCATACGCTTGATCCGGCTACCTGCCCATTCGAC
CACCAAGCGAAACATCGCATCGAGCGAGCACGTACTCGGATGGAAGCCGGTCTTGTCGATCAGGATGATC
TGGACGAAGAGCATCAGGGGCTCGCGCCAGCCGAACTGTTCGCCAGGCTCAAGGCGCGCATGCCCGACGG
CGAGGATCTCGTCGTGACCCATGGCGATGCCTGCTTGCCGAATATCATGGTGGAAAATGGCCGCTTTTCT
GGATTCATCGACTGTGGCCGGCTGGGTGTGGCGGACCGCTATCAGGACATAGCGTTGGCTACCCGTGATA
TTGCTGAAGAGCTTGGCGGCGAATGGGCTGACCGCTTCCTCGTGCTTTACGGTATCGCCGCTCCCGATTC
GCAGCGCATCGCCTTCTATCGCCTTCTTGACGAGTTCTTCTGAGCGGGACTCTGGGGTTCGAAATGACCG
ACCAAGCGACGCCCAACCTGCCATCACGAGATTTCGATTCCACCGCCGCCTTCTATGAAAGGTTGGGCTT
CGGAATCGTTTTCCGGGACGCCGGCTGGATGATCCTCCAGCGCGGGGATCTCATGCTGGAGTTCTTCGCC
CACCCCAACTTGTTTATTGCAGCTTATAATGGTTACAAATAAAGCAATAGCATCACAAATTTCACAAATA
AAGCATTTTTTTCACTGCATTCTAGTTGTGGTTTGTCCAAACTCATCAATGTATCTTATCATGTCTGTAT
ACCGTCGACCTCTAGCTAGAGCTTGGCGTAATCATGGTCATAGCTGTTTCCTGTGTGAAATTGTTATCCG
CTCACAATTCCACACAACATACGAGCCGGAAGCATAAAGTGTAAAGCCTGGGGTGCCTAATGAGTGAGCT
AACTCACATTAATTGCGTTGCGCTCACTGCCCGCTTTCCAGTCGGGAAACCTGTCGTGCCAGCTGCATTA
ATGAATCGGCCAACGCGCGGGGAGAGGCGGTTTGCGTATTGGGCGCTCTTCCGCTTCCTCGCTCACTGAC
TCGCTGCGCTCGGTCGTTCGGCTGCGGCGAGCGGTATCAGCTCACTCAAAGGCGGTAATACGGTTATCCA
CAGAATCAGGGGATAACGCAGGAAAGAACATGTGAGCAAAAGGCCAGCAAAAGGCCAGGAACCGTAAAAA
GGCCGCGTTGCTGGCGTTTTTCCATAGGCTCCGCCCCCCTGACGAGCATCACAAAAATCGACGCTCAAGT
CAGAGGTGGCGAAACCCGACAGGACTATAAAGATACCAGGCGTTTCCCCCTGGAAGCTCCCTCGTGCGCT
CTCCTGTTCCGACCCTGCCGCTTACCGGATACCTGTCCGCCTTTCTCCCTTCGGGAAGCGTGGCGCTTTC
TCATAGCTCACGCTGTAGGTATCTCAGTTCGGTGTAGGTCGTTCGCTCCAAGCTGGGCTGTGTGCACGAA
CCCCCCGTTCAGCCCGACCGCTGCGCCTTATCCGGTAACTATCGTCTTGAGTCCAACCCGGTAAGACACG
ACTTATCGCCACTGGCAGCAGCCACTGGTAACAGGATTAGCAGAGCGAGGTATGTAGGCGGTGCTACAGA
GTTCTTGAAGTGGTGGCCTAACTACGGCTACACTAGAAGAACAGTATTTGGTATCTGCGCTCTGCTGAAG
CCAGTTACCTTCGGAAAAAGAGTTGGTAGCTCTTGATCCGGCAAACAAACCACCGCTGGTAGCGGTGGTT
TTTTTGTTTGCAAGCAGCAGATTACGCGCAGAAAAAAAGGATCTCAAGAAGATCCTTTGATCTTTTCTAC
GGGGTCTGACGCTCAGTGGAACGAAAACTCACGTTAAGGGATTTTGGTCATGAGATTATCAAAAAGGATC
TTCACCTAGATCCTTTTAAATTAAAAATGAAGTTTTAAATCAATCTAAAGTATATATGAGTAAACTTGGT
CTGACAGTTACCAATGCTTAATCAGTGAGGCACCTATCTCAGCGATCTGTCTATTTCGTTCATCCATAGT
TGCCTGACTCCCCGTCGTGTAGATAACTACGATACGGGAGGGCTTACCATCTGGCCCCAGTGCTGCAATG
ATACCGCGAGACCCACGCTCACCGGCTCCAGATTTATCAGCAATAAACCAGCCAGCCGGAAGGGCCGAGC
GCAGAAGTGGTCCTGCAACTTTATCCGCCTCCATCCAGTCTATTAATTGTTGCCGGGAAGCTAGAGTAAG
TAGTTCGCCAGTTAATAGTTTGCGCAACGTTGTTGCCATTGCTACAGGCATCGTGGTGTCACGCTCGTCG
TTTGGTATGGCTTCATTCAGCTCCGGTTCCCAACGATCAAGGCGAGTTACATGATCCCCCATGTTGTGCA
AAAAAGCGGTTAGCTCCTTCGGTCCTCCGATCGTTGTCAGAAGTAAGTTGGCCGCAGTGTTATCACTCAT
GGTTATGGCAGCACTGCATAATTCTCTTACTGTCATGCCATCCGTAAGATGCTTTTCTGTGACTGGTGAG
TACTCAACCAAGTCATTCTGAGAATAGTGTATGCGGCGACCGAGTTGCTCTTGCCCGGCGTCAATACGGG
ATAATACCGCGCCACATAGCAGAACTTTAAAAGTGCTCATCATTGGAAAACGTTCTTCGGGGCGAAAACT
CTCAAGGATCTTACCGCTGTTGAGATCCAGTTCGATGTAACCCACTCGTGCACCCAACTGATCTTCAGCA
TCTTTTACTTTCACCAGCGTTTCTGGGTGAGCAAAAACAGGAAGGCAAAATGCCGCAAAAAAGGGAATAA
GGGCGACACGGAAATGTTGAATACTCATACTCTTCCTTTTTCAATATTATTGAAGCATTTATCAGGGTTA
TTGTCTCATGAGCGGATACATATTTGAATGTATTTAGAAAAATAAACAAATAGGGGTTCCGCGCACATTT
CCCCGAAAAGTGCCACCTGACGTC
